Addgene plasmid #168424: pTL363
Purpose: pGBKT7 yeast two-hybrid plasmid
Depositing lab: Sophien Kamoun. Depositing organization: Sainsbury Laboratory, Norwich. Publication: A single amino acid polymorphism in a conserved effector of the multihost blast fungus pathogen expands host-target binding spectrum. Bentham AR, Petit-Houdenot Y, Win J, Chuma I, Terauchi R, Banfield MJ, Kamoun S, Langner T. PLoS Pathog. 2021 Nov 10;17(11):e1009957. doi: 10.1371/journal.ppat.1009957. eCollection 2021 Nov. PubMed 34758051.
Backbone
  Vector backbone: pGBKT7
  Vector type: Yeast Expression
Growth in bacteria
  Bacterial resistance: Kanamycin, 50 μg/mL
  Growth temperature: 37°C
  Growth strain: DH5alpha
  Copy number: High Copy
Gene/Insert
  Gene/Insert name: OsaHIP10
  Species: Oryza sativa
  Cloning method: Unknown
Terms and licenses: Academic/Nonprofit Terms; Industry Terms: Not Available to Industry
How to cite: pTL363 was a gift from Sophien Kamoun (Addgene plasmid # 168424 ; http://n2t.net/addgene:168424 ; RRID:Addgene_168424)
