[The description below was written by a language model from this plasmid's Addgene catalogue record and pLannotate feature annotations shown in this document.]
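Description:
pTL363 is a yeast two-hybrid bait plasmid built on the pGBKT7 backbone and carrying OsaHIP10, an insert from rice (Oryza sativa). It is a yeast–E. coli shuttle vector. In bacteria it replicates at high copy from a ColE1/pUC-type origin and is selected with kanamycin through the Tn5 NeoR/KanR gene, which is driven by the AmpR (bla) promoter. In Saccharomyces cerevisiae it is maintained episomally by the 2μ origin and selected through the TRP1 auxotrophic marker with its own promoter. An f1 origin is also present, along with several short backbone remnants (lac promoter/operator, lacI, lacZα, rop, bom, ble and poly(A) fragments) that have no evident role in the construct's function.

The expression cassette consists of the yeast ADH1 promoter driving the GAL4 DNA-binding domain, followed by a T7 promoter, the cloning region, then the T7 and ADH1 terminators. The annotation software did not label the insert itself, but the unannotated gap of roughly 330 nt between the T7 promoter and T7 terminator is where OsaHIP10 would be expected to sit, presumably fused in frame to the GAL4 DNA-binding domain. The record does not state the cloning method or whether the insert is full length. In this arrangement the bait fusion binds GAL4-responsive reporter promoters, and reporters are activated only when a prey fused to an activation domain interacts with it. The T7 promoter additionally permits in vitro transcription of the insert without the GAL4 domain. The associated publication concerns host-target binding by a blast fungus effector, so the plasmid was probably used to test effector binding to this rice protein.
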