Features (pLannotate 1.2.2; 23 found; start..end, strand, type, name):
     30..734     +  promoter       ADH1 promoter: S. cerevisiae ADH1; promoter for alcohol dehydrogenase 1
    762..1202    +  CDS            GAL4 DNA binding domain: DNA binding domain of the GAL4 transcriptional activator; Saccharomyces cerevisiae GAL4 (truncated)
   1213..1231    +  promoter       T7 promoter: promoter for bacteriophage T7 RNA polymerase
   1568..1615    +  terminator     T7 terminator: transcription terminator for bacteriophage T7 RNA polymerase
   1642..1829    +  terminator     ADH1 terminator: S. cerevisiae ADH1; transcription terminator for the S. cerevisiae alcohol dehydrogenase 1 (ADH1) gene
   1877..1893    -  protein_bind   lac operator: The lac repressor binds to the lac operator to inhibit transcription in E. coli. This inhibition can be relieved by adding lactose or isopropyl-β-D-thiogalactopyranoside (IPTG). lac repressor encoded by lacI
   1901..1931    -  promoter       lac promoter: promoter for the E. coli lac operon
   1946..1967    -  protein_bind   CAP binding site: CAP binding activates transcription in the presence of cAMP. E. coli catabolite activator protein
   1980..2072    -  CDS            lacI (fragment): lac repressor; lacI; The lac repressor binds to the lac operator to inhibit transcription in E. coli. This inhibition can be relieved by adding lactose or isopropyl-β-D-thiogalactopyranoside (IPTG).
   2255..2843    -  rep_origin     ori: high-copy-number ColE1/pMB1/pBR322/pUC origin of replication
   3065..3081    +  polyA_signal   bGH poly(A) signal (fragment): bovine growth hormone polyadenylation signal
   3172..3219    -  polyA_signal   HSV TK poly(A) signal: herpes simplex virus thymidine kinase polyadenylation signal (Cole and Stacy, 1985)
   3278..3430    -  CDS            ble (fragment): BLE_KLEPN - Experimental evidence at protein level: Swiss-Prot protein existence level 1. Binding protein with a strong affinity to the bleomycin family of antibiotics. Binds to CL990; an antimitotic-antibiotic compound. From Klebsiella pneumoniae.
   3451..4245    -  CDS            NeoR/KanR: aminoglycoside phosphotransferase from Tn5; aph(3')-II (or nptII); confers resistance to neomycin, kanamycin, and G418 (Geneticin®)
   4246..4350    -  promoter       AmpR promoter: bla
   4377..5719    -  rep_origin     2μ ori: yeast 2μ plasmid origin of replication
   5787..5822    +  CDS            rop (fragment): Rop protein, which maintains plasmids at low copy number; rop
   5924..5973    +  misc_feature   bom (fragment): basis of mobility region from pBR322
   6112..6259    +  promoter       TRP1 promoter: S. cerevisiae TRP1
   6260..6934    +  CDS            TRP1: phosphoribosylanthranilate isomerase, required for tryptophan biosynthesis; S. cerevisiae TRP1; yeast auxotrophic marker
   6985..7036    +  misc_feature   bom (fragment): basis of mobility region from pBR322
   7064..7492    -  rep_origin     f1 ori (sequence partly withheld): f1 bacteriophage origin of replication; arrow indicates direction of (+) strand synthesis
   7496..29      -  CDS            lacZα (fragment) (across the origin): LacZα fragment of β-galactosidase; lacZ fragment
>Addgene plasmid #168424 | pTL363 | addgene full sequence | sequence record 349979 | Addgene NGS Result
CGGTGCGGGCCTCTTCGCTATTACGCCAGATCCTTTTGTTGTTTCCGGGTGTACAATATGGACTTCCTCT
TTTCTGGCAACCAAACCCATACATCGGGATTCCTATAATACCTTCGTTGGTCTCCCTAACATGTAGGTGG
CGGAGGGGAGATATACAATAGAACAGATACCAGACAAGACATAATGGGCTAAACAAGACTACACCAATTA
CACTGCCTCATTGATGGTGGTACATAACGAACTAATACTGTAGCCCTAGACTTGATAGCCATCATCATAT
CGAAGTTTCACTACCCTTTTTCCATTTGCCATCTATTGAAGTAATAATAGGCGCATGCAACTTCTTTTCT
TTTTTTTTCTTTTCTCTCTCCCCCGTTGTTGTCTCACCATATCCGCAATGACAAAAAAATGATGGAAGAC
ACTAAAGGAAAAAATTAACGACAAAGACAGCACCAACAGATGTCGTTGTTCCAGAGCTGATGAGGGGTAT
CTCGAAGCACACGAAACTTTTTCCTTCCTTCATTCACGCACACTACTCTCTAATGAGCAACGGTATACGG
CCTTCCTTCCAGTTACTTGAATTTGAAATAAAAAAAAGTTTGCTGTCTTGCTATCAAGTATAAATAGACC
TGCAATTATTAATCTTTTGTTTCCTCGTCATTGTTCTCGTTCCCTTTCTTCCTTGTTTCTTTTTCTGCAC
AATATTTCAAGCTATACCAAGCATACAATCAACTCCAAGCTTGAAGCAAGCCTCCTGAAAGATGAAGCTA
CTGTCTTCTATCGAACAAGCATGCGATATTTGCCGACTTAAAAAGCTCAAGTGCTCCAAAGAAAAACCGA
AGTGCGCCAAGTGTCTGAAGAACAACTGGGAGTGTCGCTACTCTCCCAAAACCAAAAGGTCTCCGCTGAC
TAGGGCACATCTGACAGAAGTGGAATCAAGGCTAGAAAGACTGGAACAGCTATTTCTACTGATTTTTCCT
CGAGAAGACCTTGACATGATTTTGAAAATGGATTCTTTACAGGATATAAAAGCATTGTTAACAGGATTAT
TTGTACAAGATAATGTGAATAAAGATGCCGTCACAGATAGATTGGCTTCAGTGGAGACTGATATGCCTCT
AACATTGAGACAGCATAGAATAAGTGCGACATCATCATCGGAAGAGAGTAGTAACAAAGGTCAAAGACAG
TTGACTGTATCGCCGGAATTTGTAATACGACTCACTATAGGGCGAGCCGCCATCATGGAGGAGCAGAAGC
TGATCTCAGAGGAGGACCTGCATATGGCCATGGAGGCCGAATTCGAAAGCAGCCTGATTATTACCGTGGA
TCTGTGCTGCTGCCGCAGCCTGACCAAAATTCGCAAGACCCTGTGCAAGCTGCAGGAAAGCGAAGATATC
CGCGCCATCATGTACGATGATAAAGCCGGCACCGTGGCCATTAGCGGTGGCTTTGATCCGCTGGTTCTGC
CGTGCAAACTGCGCCGCAAAGCCGGCAGCGTGATCAAAGATATCCACCTGAAAAAAGAACGCGAAAAAGG
ATCCGTCGACCTGCAGCGGCCGCATAACTAGCATAACCCCTTGGGGCCTCTAAACGGGTCTTGAGGGGTT
TTTTGCGCGCTTGCAGCCAAGCTAATTCCGGGCGAATTTCTTATGATTTATGATTTTTATTATTAAATAA
GTTATAAAAAAAATAAGTGTATACAAATTTTAAAGTGACTCTTAGGTTTTAAAACGAAAATTCTTATTCT
TGAGTAACTCTTTCCTGTAGGTCAGGTTGCTTTCTCAGGTATAGCATGAGGTCGCTCTTATTGACCACAC
CTCTACCGGCATGCAAGCTTGGCGTAATCATGGTCATAGCTGTTTCCTGTGTGAAATTGTTATCCGCTCA
CAATTCCACACAACATACGAGCCGGAAGCATAAAGTGTAAAGCCTGGGGTGCCTAATGAGTGAGCTAACT
CACATTAATTGCGTTGCGCTCACTGCCCGCTTTCCAGTCGGGAAACCTGTCGTGCCAGCTGCATTAATGA
ATCGGCCAACGCGCGGGGAGAGGCGGTTTGCGTATTGGGCGCTCTTCCGCTTCCTCGCTCACTGACTCGC
TGCGCTCGGTCGTTCGGCTGCGGCGAGCGGTATCAGCTCACTCAAAGGCGGTAATACGGTTATCCACAGA
ATCAGGGGATAACGCAGGAAAGAACATGTGAGCAAAAGGCCAGCAAAAGGCCAGGAACCGTAAAAAGGCC
GCGTTGCTGGCGTTTTTCCATAGGCTCCGCCCCCCTGACGAGCATCACAAAAATCGACGCTCAAGTCAGA
GGTGGCGAAACCCGACAGGACTATAAAGATACCAGGCGTTTCCCCCTGGAAGCTCCCTCGTGCGCTCTCC
TGTTCCGACCCTGCCGCTTACCGGATACCTGTCCGCCTTTCTCCCTTCGGGAAGCGTGGCGCTTTCTCAT
AGCTCACGCTGTAGGTATCTCAGTTCGGTGTAGGTCGTTCGCTCCAAGCTGGGCTGTGTGCACGAACCCC
CCGTTCAGCCCGACCGCTGCGCCTTATCCGGTAACTATCGTCTTGAGTCCAACCCGGTAAGACACGACTT
ATCGCCACTGGCAGCAGCCACTGGTAACAGGATTAGCAGAGCGAGGTATGTAGGCGGTGCTACAGAGTTC
TTGAAGTGGTGGCCTAACTACGGCTACACTAGAAGAACAGTATTTGGTATCTGCGCTCTGCTGAAGCCAG
TTACCTTCGGAAAAAGAGTTGGTAGCTCTTGATCCGGCAAACAAACCACCGCTGGTAGCGGTGGTTTTTT
TGTTTGCAAGCAGCAGATTACGCGCAGAAAAAAAGGATCTCAAGAAGATCCTTTGATCTTTTCTACGGGG
TCTGACGCTCAGTGGAACGAAAACTCACGTTAAGGGATTTTGGTCATGAGATTATCAAAAAGGATCTTCA
CCTAGATCCTTTTAAATTAAAAATGAAGTTTTAAATCAATCTAAAGTATATATGAGTAACCTGAGGCTAT
GGCAGGGCCTGCCGCCCCGACGTTGGCTGCGAGCCCTGGGCCTTCACCCGAACTTGGGGGGTGGGGTGGG
GAAAAGGAAGAAACGCGGGCGTATTGGCCCCAATGGGGTCTCGGTGGGGTATCGACAGAGTGCCAGCCCT
GGGACCGAACCCCGCGTTTATGAACAAACGACCCAACACCGTGCGTTTTATTCTGTCTTTTTATTGCCGT
CATAGCGCGGGTTCCTTCCGGTATTGTCTCCTTCCGTGTTTCAGTTAGCCTCCCCCTAGGGTGGGCGAAG
AACTCCAGCATGAGATCCCCGCGCTGGAGGATCATCCAGCCGGCGTCCCGGAAAACGATTCCGAAGCCCA
ACCTTTCATAGAAGGCGGCGGTGGAATCGAAATCTCGTGATGGCAGGTTGGGCGTCGCTTGGTCGGTCAT
TTCGAACCCCAGAGTCCCGCTCAGAAGAACTCGTCAAGAAGGCGATAGAAGGCGATGCGCTGCGAATCGG
GAGCGGCGATACCGTAAAGCACGAGGAAGCGGTCAGCCCATTCGCCGCCAAGCTCTTCAGCAATATCACG
GGTAGCCAACGCTATGTCCTGATAGCGGTCCGCCACACCCAGCCGGCCACAGTCGATGAATCCAGAAAAG
CGGCCATTTTCCACCATGATATTCGGCAAGCAGGCATCGCCATGAGTCACGACGAGATCCTCGCCGTCGG
GCATGCTCGCCTTGAGCCTGGCGAACAGTTCGGCTGGCGCGAGCCCCTGATGCTCTTCGTCCAGATCATC
CTGATCGACAAGACCGGCTTCCATCCGAGTACGTGCTCGCTCGATGCGATGTTTCGCTTGGTGGTCGAAT
GGGCAGGTAGCCGGATCAAGCGTATGCAGCCGCCGCATTGCATCAGCCATGATGGATACTTTCTCGGCAG
GAGCAAGGTGAGATGACAGGAGATCCTGCCCCGGCACTTCGCCCAATAGCAGCCAGTCCCTTCCCGCTTC
AGTGACAACGTCGAGCACAGCTGCGCAAGGAACGCCCGTCGTGGCCAGCCACGATAGCCGCGCTGCCTCG
TCTTGCAGTTCATTCAGGGCACCGGACAGGTCGGTCTTGACAAAAAGAACCGGGCGCCCCTGCGCTGACA
GCCGGAACACGGCGGCATCAGAGCAGCCGATTGTCTGTTGTGCCCAGTCATAGCCGAATAGCCTCTCCAC
CCAAGCGGCCGGAGAACCTGCGTGCAATCCATCTTGTTCAATCATACTCTTCCTTTTTCAATATTATTGA
AGCATTTATCAGGGTTATTGTCTCATGAGCGGATACATATTTGAATGTATTTAGAAAAATAAACAAATAG
GGGTTCCGCGCACATTTCCCCGAAAAGTGCCACCTGAACGAAGCATCTGTGCTTCATTTTGTAGAACAAA
AATGCAACGCGAGAGCGCTAATTTTTCAAACAAAGAATCTGAGCTGCATTTTTACAGAACAGAAATGCAA
CGCGAAAGCGCTATTTTACCAACGAAGAATCTGTGCTTCATTTTTGTAAAACAAAAATGCAACGCGAGAG
CGCTAATTTTTCAAACAAAGAATCTGAGCTGCATTTTTACAGAACAGAAATGCAACGCGAGAGCGCTATT
TTACCAACAAAGAATCTATACTTCTTTTTTGTTCTACAAAAATGCATCCCGAGAGCGCTATTTTTCTAAC
AAAGCATCTTAGATTACTTTTTTTCTCCTTTGTGCGCTCTATAATGCAGTCTCTTGATAACTTTTTGCAC
TGTAGGTCCGTTAAGGTTAGAAGAAGGCTACTTTGGTGTCTATTTTCTCTTCCATAAAAAAAGCCTGACT
CCACTTCCCGCGTTTACTGATTACTAGCGAAGCTGCGGGTGCATTTTTTCAAGATAAAGGCATCCCCGAT
TATATTCTATACCGATGTGGATTGCGCATACTTTGTGAACAGAAAGTGATAGCGTTGATGATTCTTCATT
GGTCAGAAAATTATGAACGGTTTCTTCTATTTTGTCTCTATATACTACGTATAGGAAATGTTTACATTTT
CGTATTGTTTTCGATTCACTCTATGAATAGTTCTTACTACAATTTTTTTGTCTAAAGAGTAATACTAGAG
ATAAACATAAAAAATGTAGAGGTCGAGTTTAGATGCAAGTTCAAGGAGCGAAAGGTGGATGGGTAGGTTA
TATAGGGATATAGCACAGAGATATATAGCAAAGAGATACTTTTGAGCAATGTTTGTGGAAGCGGTATTCG
CAATATTTTAGTAGCTCGTTACAGTCCGGTGCGTTTTTGGTTTTTTGAAAGTGCGTCTTCAGAGCGCTTT
TGGTTTTCAAAAGCGCTCTGAAGTTCCTATACTTTCTAGAGAATAGGAACTTCGGAATAGGAACTTCAAA
GCGTTTCCGAAAACGAGCGCTTCCGAAAATGCAACGCGAGCTGCGCACATACAGCTCACTGTTCACGTCG
CACCTATATCTGCGTGTTGCCTGTATATATATATACATGAGAAGAACGGCATAGTGCGTGTTTATGCTTA
AATGCGTACTTATATGCGTCTATTTATGTAGGATGAAAGGTAGTCTAGTACCTCCTGTGATATTATCCCA
TTCCATGCGGGGTATCGTATGCTTCCTTCAGCACTACCCTTTAGCTGTTCTATATGCTGCCACTCCTCAA
TTGGATTAGTCTCATCCTTCAATGCTATCATTTCCTTTGATATTGGATCATACTAAGAAACCATTATTAT
CATGACATTAACCTATAAAAATAGGCGTATCACGAGGCCCTTTCGTCTCGCGCGTTTCGGTGATGACGGT
GAAAACCTCTGACACATGCAGCTCCCGGAGACGGTCACAGCTTGTCTGTAAGCGGATGCCGGGAGCAGAC
AAGCCCGTCAGGGCGCGTCAGCGGGTGTTGGCGGGTGTCGGGGCTGGCTTAACTATGCGGCATCAGAGCA
GATTGTACTGAGAGTGCACCATAGATCAACGACATTACTATATATATAATATAGGAAGCATTTAATAGAA
CAGCATCGTAATATATGTGTACTTTGCAGTTATGACGCCAGATGGCAGTAGTGGAAGATATTCTTTATTG
AAAAATAGCTTGTCACCTTACGTACAATCTTGATCCGGAGCTTTTCTTTTTTTGCCGATTAAGAATTAAT
TCGGTCGAAAAAAGAAAAGGAGAGGGCCAAGAGGGAGGGCATTGGTGACTATTGAGCACGTGAGTATACG
TGATTAAGCACACAAAGGCAGCTTGGAGTATGTCTGTTATTAATTTCACAGGTAGTTCTGGTCCATTGGT
GAAAGTTTGCGGCTTGCAGAGCACAGAGGCCGCAGAATGTGCTCTAGATTCCGATGCTGACTTGCTGGGT
ATTATATGTGTGCCCAATAGAAAGAGAACAATTGACCCGGTTATTGCAAGGAAAATTTCAAGTCTTGTAA
AAGCATATAAAAATAGTTCAGGCACTCCGAAATACTTGGTTGGCGTGTTTCGTAATCAACCTAAGGAGGA
TGTTTTGGCTCTGGTCAATGATTACGGCATTGATATCGTCCAACTGCATGGAGATGAGTCGTGGCAAGAA
TACCAAGAGTTCCTCGGTTTGCCAGTTATTAAAAGACTCGTATTTCCAAAAGACTGCAACATACTACTCA
GTGCAGCTTCACAGAAACCTCATTCGTTTATTCCCTTGTTTGATTCAGAAGCAGGTGGGACAGGTGAACT
TTTGGATTGGAACTCGATTTCTGACTGGGTTGGAAGGCAAGAGAGCCCCGAAAGCTTACATTTTATGTTA
GCTGGTGGACTGACGCCAGAAAATGTTGGTGATGCGCTTAGATTAAATGGCGTTATTGGTGTTGATGTAA
GCGGAGGTGTGGAGACAAATGGTGTAAAAGACTCTAACAAAATAGCAAATTTCGTCAAAAATGCTAAGAA
ATAGGTTATTACTGAGTAGTATTTATTTAAGTATTGTTTGTGCACTTGCCGATCTATGCGGTGTGAAATA
CCGCACAGATGCGTAAGGAGAAAATACCGCATCAGGAAATTGTAAGCGTTAATATTTTGTTAAAATTCGC
GTTAAATTTTTGTTAAATCAGCTCATTTTTTAACCAATAGGCCGAAATCGGCAAAATCCCTTATAAATCA
AAAGAATAGACCGAGATAGGGT
[37 nt withheld, positions 7163-7199]
AAAGAACGTGGACTCCAACGTCAAAGG
[49 nt withheld, positions 7227-7275]
T
[91 nt withheld, positions 7277-7367]
G
[124 nt withheld, positions 7369-7492]
CCATTCGCCATTCAGGCTGCGCAACTGTTGGGAAGGGCGAT
