>Addgene plasmid #168424 | pTL363 | depositor partial sequence | sequence record 326524 | insert
GAATTCGAAAGCAGCCTGATTATTACCGTGGATCTGTGCTGCTGCCGCAGCCTGACCAAAATTCGCAAGA
CCCTGTGCAAGCTGCAGGAAAGCGAAGATATCCGCGCCATCATGTACGATGATAAAGCCGGCACCGTGGC
CATTAGCGGTGGCTTTGATCCGCTGGTTCTGCCGTGCAAACTGCGCCGCAAAGCCGGCAGCGTGATCAAA
GATATCCACCTGAAAAAAGAACGCGAAAAAGGATCC
